Addgene plasmid #71999: Plxna4-AP-His
Purpose: Expresses the extracellular region of the PlexinA4 protein, C-terminally fused to alkaline phosphatase + 6X histidine tag.
Depositing lab: Woj Wojtowicz. Depositing organization: University of California, Berkeley. Publication: An extracellular biochemical screen reveals that FLRTs and Unc5s mediate neuronal subtype recognition in the retina. Visser JJ, Cheng Y, Perry SC, Chastain AB, Parsa B, Masri SS, Ray TA, Kay JN, Wojtowicz WM. Elife. 2015 Dec 3;4. pii: e08149. doi: 10.7554/eLife.08149. PubMed 26633812.
Backbone
  Vector backbone: pCMVi-SV40ori
  Vector type: Mammalian Expression
Growth in bacteria
  Bacterial resistance: Ampicillin, 100 μg/mL
  Growth temperature: 37°C
  Growth strain: DH5alpha
  Copy number: High Copy
Gene/Insert
  Gene/Insert name: Plxna4 (alt names: Plexin A4; Plxa4; NCBI gene ID 243743; Reference sequence NM_175750.3)
  Species: M. musculus (mouse)
  Insert size (bp): 3705
  Entrez Gene: Plxna4 (a.k.a. 9330117B14, Pl, Plxa4, mKIAA1550)
  Promoter: CMV
  Tag / fusion protein: AP-His (C terminal on backbone)
  Cloning method: Restriction Enzyme; 5′ cloning site NotI (not destroyed); 3′ cloning site AscI (not destroyed)
  Sequencing primers: 5′ GTCAGAGGTAACTCCCGTTGC; 3′ GAGGTTCTTGGCGGCTGTC
Terms and licenses: Academic/Nonprofit Terms; Industry Terms: Not Available to Industry
How to cite: Plxna4-AP-His was a gift from Woj Wojtowicz (Addgene plasmid # 71999 ; http://n2t.net/addgene:71999 ; RRID:Addgene_71999)
