[The description below was written by a language model from this plasmid's Addgene catalogue record and pLannotate feature annotations shown in this document.]
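Description:
Plxna4-AP-His is a mammalian expression plasmid built on the pCMVi-SV40ori backbone that produces the extracellular region of mouse Plexin A4 as a secreted fusion protein. It is maintained in E. coli as a high-copy plasmid through a ColE1/pUC-type origin and selected with ampicillin via the β-lactamase gene. The backbone also carries an f1 phage origin and leftover fragments of rop, bom and lacZα, which appear to be cloning remnants rather than functional parts. An SV40 enhancer/early promoter region is annotated as well; as the backbone name suggests, it likely supplies the SV40 origin, which would allow episomal amplification in cells expressing large T antigen.

The expression cassette is driven by the human CMV immediate-early enhancer and promoter followed by CMV intron A, an arrangement commonly used to boost transcript processing and expression levels. Downstream, the roughly 3.7 kb Plxna4 ectodomain fragment sits between NotI and AscI sites and reads in frame into human placental alkaline phosphatase (annotated as SEAP) and a 6X histidine tag supplied by the backbone. The His tag is listed in the catalogue fields but not separately annotated in the feature table. An SV40 polyadenylation signal terminates the transcript.

Because the transmembrane and cytoplasmic portions of the plexin are omitted, the fusion should be released into the culture medium, where the alkaline phosphatase moiety provides an enzymatic readout of binding and the His tag allows capture or purification. The associated publication describes an extracellular biochemical screen for receptor-ligand interactions underlying neuronal subtype recognition in the retina, consistent with use of this construct as a soluble binding probe for cell-surface partners of Plexin A4, a coreceptor in class 3 semaphorin signalling and axon guidance.
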