Features (pLannotate 1.2.2; 14 found; start..end, strand, type, name):
     25..408     +  enhancer       CMV enhancer: human cytomegalovirus immediate early enhancer
    410..609     +  promoter       CMV promoter: human cytomegalovirus (CMV) immediate early promoter
    748..1573    +  intron         CMV intron A: human cytomegalovirus intron A (Chapman et al., 1991)
   1610..5320    +  CDS            Plxna4 (fragment): PLXA4_MOUSE - Also known as Kiaa1550. Experimental evidence at protein level: Swiss-Prot protein existence level 1. Coreceptor for SEMA3A. Necessary for signaling by class 3 semaphorins and subsequent remodeling of the cytoskeleton. Plays a role in axon guidance in the developing nervous system. Class 3 semaphorins bind to a complex composed of a neuropilin and a plexin. The plexin modulates the affinity of the complex for specific semaphorins, and its cytoplasmic domain is required for the activation of down-stream signaling events in the cytoplasm. From Mus musculus (Mouse).
   5336..6787    +  CDS            SEAP: secreted alkaline phosphatase from human placenta The natural enzyme has a C-terminal transmembrane sequence that is replaced by a GPI anchor.
   6846..6967    +  polyA_signal   SV40 poly(A) signal: SV40 polyadenylation signal
   7176..7764    -  rep_origin     ori: high-copy-number ColE1/pMB1/pBR322/pUC origin of replication
   7935..8795    -  CDS            AmpR: β-lactamase; bla; confers resistance to ampicillin, carbenicillin, and related antibiotics
   8796..8900    -  promoter       AmpR promoter: bla
   8995..9030    +  CDS            rop (fragment): Rop protein, which maintains plasmids at low copy number; rop
   9053..9383    +  promoter       SV40 promoter: SV40 enhancer and early promoter
   9506..9605    +  misc_feature   bom (fragment): basis of mobility region from pBR322
   9633..10061   -  rep_origin     f1 ori (sequence partly withheld): f1 bacteriophage origin of replication; arrow indicates direction of (+) strand synthesis
  10065..10222   -  CDS            lacZα (fragment): LacZα fragment of β-galactosidase; lacZ fragment
>Addgene plasmid #71999 | Plxna4-AP-His | depositor full sequence | sequence record 135618 | Plxna4-AP-His sequence 10223 bps
GTCGAGGTCTCGACGGTATCGATTGACATTGATTATTGACTAGCTAGTTATTAATAGTAATCAATTACGG
GGTCATTAGTTCATAGCCCATATATGGAGTTCCGCGTTACATAACTTACGGTAAATGGCCCGCCTGGCTG
ACCGCCCAACGACCCCCGCCCATTGACGTCAATAATGACGTATGTTCCCATAGTAACGCCAATAGGGACT
TTCCATTGACGTCAATGGGTGGAGTATTTACGGTAAACTGCCCACTTGGCAGTACATCAAGTGTATCATA
TGCCAAGTCCGCCCCCTATTGACGTCAATGACGGTAAATGGCCCGCCTGGCATTATGCCCAGTACATGAC
CTTACGGGACTTTCCTACTTGGCAGTACATCTACGTATTAGTCATCGCTATTACCATGGTGATGCGGTTT
TGGCAGTACACCAATGGGCGTGGATAGCGGTTTGACTCACGGGGATTTCCAAGTCTCCACCCCATTGACG
TCAATGGGAGTTTGTTTTGGCACCAAAATCAACGGGACTTTCCAAAATGTCGTAATAACCCCGCCCCGTT
GACGCAAATGGGCGGTAGGCGTGTACGGTGGGAGGTCTATATAAGCAGAGCTCGTTTAGTGAACCGTCAG
ATCGCCTGGAGACGCCATCCACGCTGTTTTGACCTCCATAGAAGACACCGGGACCGATCCAGCCTCCGCG
GCCGGGAACGGTGCATTGGAACGCGGATTCCCCGTGCCAAGAGTGACGTAAGTACCGCCTATAGACTCTA
TAGGCACACCCCTTTGGCTCTTATGCATGCTATACTGTTTTTGGCTTGGGGCCTATACACCCCCGCTTCC
ATATGCTATAGGTGATGGTATAGCTTAGCCTATAGGTGTGGGTTATTGACCATTATTGACCACTCCCCTA
TTGGTGACGATACTTTCCATTACTAATCCATAACATGGCTCTTTGCCACAACTATCTCTATTGGCTATAT
GCCAATACTCTGTCCTTCAGAGACTGACACGGACTCTGTATTTTTACAGGATGGGGTCCCATTTATTATT
TACAAATTCACATATACAACAACGCCGTCCCCCGTGCCCGCAGTTTTTATTAAACATAGCGTGGGATCTC
CACGCGAATCTCGGGTACGTGTTCCGGACATGGGCTCTTCTCCGGTAGCGGCGGAGCTTCCACATCCGAG
CCCTGGTCCCATGCCTCCAGCGGCTCATGGTCGCTCGGCAGCTCCTTGCTCCTAACAGTGGAGGCCAGAC
TTAGGCACAGCACAATGCCCACCACCACCAGTGTGCCGCACAAGGCCGTGGCGGTAGGGTATGTGTCTGA
AAATGAGCTCGGAGATTGGGCTCGCACCGCTGACGCAGATGGAAGACTTAAGGCAGCGGCAGAAGAAGAT
GCAGGCAGCTGAGTTGTTGTATTCTGATAAGAGTCAGAGGTAACTCCCGTTGCGGTGCTGTTAACGGTGG
AGGGCAGTGTAGTCTGAGCAGTACTCGTTGCTGCCGCGCGCGCCACCAGACATAATAGCTGACAGACTAA
CAGACTGTTCCTTTCCATGGGTCTTTTCTGCAGAAGCTTGAATTCTCGAGGATCCGCGGCCGCGCCACCA
TGAAAGCCATGCCCTGGAACTGGACTTGCCTGCTCTCCCACCTGCTGGTGGTAGGGATGGGCTCCTCCAC
TCTGCTTCCACGACAGCCACCCCAGCTGTCTCAGAAGCCTTCCTTTGTGACATTCCGAGGGGAGCCTGCT
GAGGGCTTCAATCACCTTGTGGTGGATGAGAGGACAGGGCACATTTATTTGGGGGCTGTCAACAGAATCT
ACAAACTCTCTAGTGACCTCAAAGTCTTGGTGACTCATCAGACAGGGCCAGATGAGGACAACCCCAAGTG
TTACCCACCTCGGATTGTTCAGACCTGCAATGAGCCTCTGGCCAGCACCAATAACGTCAACAAGATGCTG
CTTATAGACTACAAAGAAAACAGGCTGATCGCGTGTGGGAGCCTGTACCAGGGTATCTGCAAGCTCCTGA
GGCTAGAGGACCTCTTCAAGTTGGGAGAGCCCTTTCACAAGAAGGAACATTATCTCTCGGGGGTTAACGA
GAGTGGCTCAGTCTTTGGGGTGATTGTTTCCTACAGCAACTTTGATGATAAACTCTTTATTGCCACAGCA
GTGGATGGCAAACCTGAATATTTTCCTACCATCTCCAGCAGGAAGCTGACTAAGAACTCTGAGGCCGATG
GCATGTTTGCTTACGTTTTCCATGATGAATTTGTGGCCTCTATGATTAAGATCCCTTCAGACACTTTCAC
GGTTATCCCCGACTTTGACATCTACTACGTCTATGGCTTCAGCAGTGGCAATTTTGTCTACTTTTTGACC
CTTCAGCCAGAGATGGTGTCTCCCCCAGGCTCCACGACAAAGGAGCAGGTGTACACCTCAAAGCTTGTGA
GGCTTTGCAAAGAGGACACAGCCTTTAACTCCTACGTAGAGGTGCCCATTGGCTGTGAGCGCAATGGGGT
GGAGTATCGCTTGTTACAGGCTGCCTACTTGTCTAAAGCTGGTGCAGTGCTTGGCCGGACCCTAGGAGTC
CGCCCAGATGACGACCTCCTCTTCACCGTCTTCTCCAAGGGCCAGAAGCGGAAGATGAAATCTCTGGATG
AGTCTGCCCTGTGCATCTTCATCTTGAAGCAGATCAATGATCGCATTAAGGACCGCCTGCAGTCCTGTTA
TAGGGGTGAGGGAACACTAGACCTGGCCTGGCTCAAGGTGAAGGACATCCCTTGCAGCAGTGCGCTCCTT
ACTATTGATGACAACTTCTGTGGCCTGGATATGAATGCTCCTCTGGGAGTTTCCGAAATGGTGCGTGGCA
TTCCAGTCTTCACAGAAGACAGGGACCGCATGACTTCTGTCATCGCCTATGTCTACAAGAACCACTCACT
GGCCTTCGTGGGCACCAAAAGTGGCAAGCTGAAGAAGATCCGGGTTGATGGGCCCAAGGGAAATGCCCTC
CAATATGAGACTGTGCAGGTGGTGGACTCAGGACCAGTCCTCCGGGACATGGCCTTTTCCAAGGACCACG
AGCAACTCTACATCATGTCAGAAAGGCAGCTTACCAGAGTTCCTGTGGAGTCCTGTGGGCAGTACCGGAG
CTGTGGCGAGTGTCTTGGCTCAGGTGACCCCCATTGTGGCTGGTGTGTGCTCCACAACACGTGCACCCGG
AAGGAACGGTGTGAACGCTCCAGAGAACCCCGAAGGTTTGCCTCAGAGATGAAGCAGTGTGTCCGGCTGA
CGGTCCATCCCAACAACATCTCTGTCTCTCAGTACAACGTGCTGCTGGTCCTAGAGACATACAATGTCCC
GGAGCTGTCAGCAGGTGTCAACTGTACCTTTGAAGATCTGTCAGAGATGGATGGGCTGGTAATAGGCAAT
CAGATCCAGTGCTACTCCCCTGCAGCCAAGGAAGTGCCCCGGATCATCACAGAAAATGGGGACCATCATG
TTGTCCAGCTGCAACTCAAGTCAAAGGAGACTGGGATGACCTTCGCCAGCACCAGCTTTGTCTTCTACAA
CTGCAGTGTCCACAATTCATGCCTGTCCTGTGTGGAGAGCCCGTACCGTTGCCACTGGTGTAAATACCGG
CATGTTTGTACTCACGACCCCAACACATGCTCCTTCCAGGAAGGCCGAGTGAAGCTACCTGAGGACTGCC
CCCAGCTGCTGCGAGTGGACAAGATCCTCGTTCCAGTAGAGGTGATCAAGCCCATCACTCTGAAGGCTAA
GAACCTCCCACAGCCTCAGTCGGGACAGAGAGGCTACGAGTGCATCTTGAACATCCAGGGCATCGAGCAG
AGGGTACCTGCTCTGCGCTTCAACAGCTCCAGTGTGCAGTGTCAGAACACCTCCTATTCCTATGAAGGAA
TGGAGATCAACAACCTGCCAGTGGAGTTGACAGTCGTGTGGAATGGACACTTCAACATTGACAACCCAGC
TCAGAATAAAGTTTACCTCTACAAGTGTGGAGCCATGCGCGAGAGCTGTGGGCTGTGCCTCAAGGCCGAC
CCGGATTTCGAGTGTGGCTGGTGTCAGAGCCCAGGCCAGTGTACCCTGCGCCAGCACTGCCCTGCCCATG
AGAGCCGGTGGTTGGAACTGTCGGGGGCCAACAGCAAGTGCACCAACCCTCGTATCACAGAGATCATCCC
AGTGACGGGCCCTCGAGAAGGGGGCACCAAGGTCACCATCCGAGGGGAGAACTTGGGCCTGGAATTCCGT
GACATTGCATCACACGTGAAAGTGGCTGGTGTGGAATGCAGCCCCTTGGTGGATGGCTACATCCCAGCTG
AACAGATCGTGTGTGAGATGGGTGAGGCCAAGCCTAGCCAGCATGCAGGCTTTGTGGAGATCTGTGTGGC
TGTGTGTCGGCCTGAGTTCATGGCCCGCTCTTCGCAGCTCTATTACTTCATGACTCTGACCCTCGCAGAT
CTGAAGCCCAACCGAGGACCCATGTCTGGGGGGACACAGGTTACCATCACAGGTACCAACTTGAATGCAG
GCAGCAATGTTGTGGTGATGTTCGGGAGCCAGCCCTGCCTCTTCCACAGGCGCTCTCCATCCTACATTAT
CTGTAACACTACATCCTCAGAGGAGGTGCTGGACATGAAGGTGACTGTGCAGGTGGACAGGGCCAGGATC
CGCCAGGACCTGGTCTTTCAGTACGTGGAGGACCCCACCATTGTGCGGATTGAACCAGAATGGAGCATTG
TCAGTGGGAACACACCTATTGCTGTCTGGGGAACTCACCTGGACCTCATACAGAACCCACAGATCCGTGC
CAAGCATGGAGGAAAAGAACACATCAACATCTGTGAGGTCCTAAATGCTACAGAGATGACCTGCCAGGCT
CCAGCCCTTGCCCTGGGTCCCGACCACCAGTCAGATCTCACTGAGAGGCCTGAAGAATTTGGTTTCATCC
TGGACAATGTCCAGTCTCTGCTAATTCTCAACAAGACCAACTTCACCTATTATCCTAACCCCGTGTTTGA
GGCTTTCAGTCCCTCGGGAATCCTGGAGCTCAAGCCGGGCACCCCCATTATCCTAAAGGGCAAGAACTTG
ATCCCGCCTGTGGCCGGAGGCAATGTGAAGCTGAACTACACCGTGCTGGTTGGGGAGAAACCATGCACCG
TGACAGTATCAGATGTGCAGCTGCTCTGCGAGTCTCCCAACCTCATCGGCAGGCACAAAGTGATGGCACG
GGTGGGTGGCATGGAGTATTCCCCTGGGATGGTATACATCGCCCCAGACAGCCCGCTCAGCCTGGGCGCG
CCTGGATCTTCCGGAATCATCCCAGTTGAGGAGGAGAACCCGGACTTCTGGAACCGCGAGGCAGCCGAGG
CCCTGGGTGCCGCCAAGAAGCTGCAGCCTGCACAGACAGCCGCCAAGAACCTCATCATCTTCCTGGGCGA
TGGGATGGGGGTGTCTACGGTGACAGCTGCCAGGATCCTAAAAGGGCAGAAGAAGGACAAACTGGGGCCT
GAGATACCCCTGGCCATGGACCGCTTCCCATATGTGGCTCTGTCCAAGACATACAATGTAGACAAACATG
TGCCAGACAGTGGAGCCACAGCCACGGCCTACCTGTGCGGGGTCAAGGGCAACTTCCAGACCATTGGCTT
GAGTGCAGCCGCCCGCTTTAACCAGTGCAACACGACACGCGGCAACGAGGTCATCTCCGTGATGAATCGG
GCCAAGAAAGCAGGGAAGTCAGTGGGAGTGGTAACCACCACACGAGTGCAGCACGCCTCGCCAGCCGGCA
CCTACGCCCACACGGTGAACCGCAACTGGTACTCGGACGCCGACGTGCCTGCCTCGGCCCGCCAGGAGGG
GTGCCAGGACATCGCTACGCAGCTCATCTCCAACATGGACATTGACGTGATCCTAGGTGGGGGCCGAAAG
TACATGTTTCGCATGGGAACCCCAGACCCTGAGTACCCAGATGACTACAGCCAAGGTGGGACCAGGCTGG
ACGGGAAGAATCTGGTGCAGGAATGGCTGGCGAAGCGCCAGGGTGCCCGGTATGTGTGGAACCGCACTGA
GCTCATGCAGGCTTCCCTGGACCCGTCTGTGACCCATCTCATGGGTCTCTTTGAGCCTGGAGACATGAAA
TACGAGATCCACCGAGACTCCACACTGGACCCCTCCCTGATGGAGATGACAGAGGCTGCCCTGCGCCTGC
TGAGCAGGAACCCCCGCGGCTTCTTCCTCTTCGTGGAGGGTGGTCGCATCGACCATGGTCATCATGAAAG
CAGGGCTTACCGGGCACTGACTGAGACGATCATGTTCGACGACGCCATTGAGAGGGCGGGCCAGCTCACC
AGCGAGGAGGACACGCTGAGCCTCGTCACTGCCGACCACTCCCACGTCTTCTCCTTCGGAGGCTACCCCC
TGCGAGGGAGCTCCATCTTCGGGCTGGCCCCTGGCAAGGCCCGGGACAGGAAGGCCTACACGGTCCTCCT
ATACGGAAACGGTCCAGGCTATGTGCTCAAGGACGGCGCCCGGCCGGATGTTACCGAGAGCGAGAGCGGG
AGCCCCGAGTATCGGCAGCAGTCAGCAGTGCCCCTGGACGAAGAGACCCACGCAGGCGAGGACGTGGCGG
TGTTCGCGCGCGGCCCGCAGGCGCACCTGGTTCACGGCGTGCAGGAGCAGACCTTCATAGCGCACGTCAT
GGCCTTCGCCGCCTGCCTGGAGCCCTACACCGCCTGCGACCTGGCGCCCCCCGCCGGCACCACCGACGCC
GCGCACCCGGGTCATCATCACCATCACCATTAATCTAGAGATCTTATTAAAGCAGAACTTGTTTATTGCA
GCTTATAATGGTTACAAATAAAGCAATAGCATCACAAATTTCACAAATAAAGCATTTTTTTCACTGCATT
CTAGTTGTGGTTTGTCCAAACTCATCAATGTATCTTATCATGTCTGGTCGACTCTAGCTAGACTCTTCCG
CTTCCTCGCTCACTGACTCGCTGCGCTCGGTCGTTCGGCTGCGGCGAGCGGTATCAGCTCACTCAAAGGC
GGTAATACGGTTATCCACAGAATCAGGGGATAACGCAGGAAAGAACATGTGAGCAAAAGGCCAGCAAAAG
GCCAGGAACCGTAAAAAGGCCGCGTTGCTGGCGTTTTTCCATAGGCTCCGCCCCCCTGACGAGCATCACA
AAAATCGACGCTCAAGTCAGAGGTGGCGAAACCCGACAGGACTATAAAGATACCAGGCGTTTCCCCCTGG
AAGCTCCCTCGTGCGCTCTCCTGTTCCGACCCTGCCGCTTACCGGATACCTGTCCGCCTTTCTCCCTTCG
GGAAGCGTGGCGCTTTCTCATAGCTCACGCTGTAGGTATCTCAGTTCGGTGTAGGTCGTTCGCTCCAAGC
TGGGCTGTGTGCACGAACCCCCCGTTCAGCCCGACCGCTGCGCCTTATCCGGTAACTATCGTCTTGAGTC
CAACCCGGTAAGACACGACTTATCGCCACTGGCAGCAGCCACTGGTAACAGGATTAGCAGAGCGAGGTAT
GTAGGCGGTGCTACAGAGTTCTTGAAGTGGTGGCCTAACTACGGCTACACTAGAAGAACAGTATTTGGTA
TCTGCGCTCTGCTGAAGCCAGTTACCTTCGGAAAAAGAGTTGGTAGCTCTTGATCCGGCAAACAAACCAC
CGCTGGTAGCGGTGGTTTTTTTGTTTGCAAGCAGCAGATTACGCGCAGAAAAAAAGGATCTCAAGAAGAT
CCTTTGATCTTTTCTACGGGGTCTGACGCTCAGTGGAACGAAAACTCACGTTAAGGGATTTTGGTCATGA
GATTATCAAAAAGGATCTTCACCTAGATCCTTTTAAATTAAAAATGAAGTTTTAAATCAATCTAAAGTAT
ATATGAGTAAACTTGGTCTGACAGTTACCAATGCTTAATCAGTGAGGCACCTATCTCAGCGATCTGTCTA
TTTCGTTCATCCATAGTTGCCTGACTCCCCGTCGTGTAGATAACTACGATACGGGAGGGCTTACCATCTG
GCCCCAGTGCTGCAATGATACCGCGAGACCCACGCTCACCGGCTCCAGATTTATCAGCAATAAACCAGCC
AGCCGGAAGGGCCGAGCGCAGAAGTGGTCCTGCAACTTTATCCGCCTCCATCCAGTCTATTAATTGTTGC
CGGGAAGCTAGAGTAAGTAGTTCGCCAGTTAATAGTTTGCGCAACGTTGTTGCCATTGCTACAGGCATCG
TGGTGTCACGCTCGTCGTTTGGTATGGCTTCATTCAGCTCCGGTTCCCAACGATCAAGGCGAGTTACATG
ATCCCCCATGTTGTGCAAAAAAGCGGTTAGCTCCTTCGGTCCTCCGATCGTTGTCAGAAGTAAGTTGGCC
GCAGTGTTATCACTCATGGTTATGGCAGCACTGCATAATTCTCTTACTGTCATGCCATCCGTAAGATGCT
TTTCTGTGACTGGTGAGTACTCAACCAAGTCATTCTGAGAATAGTGTATGCGGCGACCGAGTTGCTCTTG
CCCGGCGTCAATACGGGATAATACCGCGCCACATAGCAGAACTTTAAAAGTGCTCATCATTGGAAAACGT
TCTTCGGGGCGAAAACTCTCAAGGATCTTACCGCTGTTGAGATCCAGTTCGATGTAACCCACTCGTGCAC
CCAACTGATCTTCAGCATCTTTTACTTTCACCAGCGTTTCTGGGTGAGCAAAAACAGGAAGGCAAAATGC
CGCAAAAAAGGGAATAAGGGCGACACGGAAATGTTGAATACTCATACTCTTCCTTTTTCAATATTATTGA
AGCATTTATCAGGGTTATTGTCTCATGAGCGGATACATATTTGAATGTATTTAGAAAAATAAACAAATAG
GGGTTCCGCGCACATTTCCCCGAAAAGTGCCACCTGACGTCTAAGAAACCATTATTATCATGACATTAAC
CTATAAAAATAGGCGTATCACGAGGCCCTTTCGTCTCGCGCGTTTCGGTGATGACGGTGAAAACCTCTGA
CACATGCAGCTCCCGGAGGAATGTGTGTCAGTTAGGGTGTGGAAAGTCCCCAGGCTCCCCAGGCAGGCAG
AAGTATGCAAAGCATGCATCTCAATTAGTCAGCAACCAGGTGTGGAAAGTCCCCAGGCTCCCCAGCAGGC
AGAAGTATGCAAAGCATGCATCTCAATTAGTCAGCAACCATAGTCCCGCCCCTAACTCCGCCCATCCCGC
CCCTAACTCCGCCCAGTTCCGCCCATTCTCCGCCCCATGGCTGACTAATTTTTTTTATTTATGCAGAGGC
CGAGGCCGCCTCTGCCTCTGAGCTATTCCAGAAGTAGTGAGGAGGCTTTTTTGGAGGCCTAGGCTTTTGC
AAAAAGCTCCCGGGAGCTTGTATATCCATTTTCGTCCCGGAGACGGTCACAGCTTGTCTGTAAGCGGATG
CCGGGAGCAGACAAGCCCGTCAGGGCGCGTCAGCGGGTGTTGGCGGGTGTCGGGGCTGGCTTAACTATGC
GGCATCAGAGCAGATTGTACTGAGAGTGCACCATATGCGGTGTGAAATACCGCACAGATGCGTAAGGAGA
AAATACCGCATCAGGAAATTGTAAGCGTTAATATTTTGTTAAAATTCGCGTTAAATTTTTGTTAAATCAG
CTCATTTTTTAACCAATAGGCCGAAATCGGCAAAATCCCTTATAAATCAAAAGAATAGACCGAGATAGGG
T
[37 nt withheld, positions 9732-9768]
AAAGAACGTGGACTCCAACGTCAAAGG
[49 nt withheld, positions 9796-9844]
T
[91 nt withheld, positions 9846-9936]
G
[124 nt withheld, positions 9938-10061]
CCATTCGCCATTCAGGCTGCGCAACTGTTGGGAAGGGCGATCGGTGCGGGCCTCTTCGCTATTACGCCAG
CTGGCGAAAGGGGGATGTGCTGCAAGGCGATTAAGTTGGGTAACGCCAGGGTTTTCCCAGTCACGACGTT
GTAAAACGACGGCCAGTGAATT
