>Addgene plasmid #71999 | Plxna4-AP-His | addgene partial sequence | sequence record 135301 | pMRB101-F 5'-aagatgcaggcagctgagtt-3'
CGTTGCGGTGCTGTTAACGGTGGAGGGCAGTGTAGTCTGAGCAGTACTCGTTGCTGCCGCGCGCGCCACC
AGACATAATAGCTGACAGACTAACAGACTGTTCCTTTCCATGGGTCTTTTCTGCAGAAGCTTGAATTCTC
GAGGATCCGCGGCCGCGCCACCATGAAAGCCATGCCCTGGAACTGGACTTGCCTGCTCTCCCACCTGCTG
GTGGTAGGGATGGGCTCCTCCACTCTGCTTCCACGACAGCCACCCCAGCTGTCTCAGAAGCCTTCCTTTG
TGACATTCCGAGGGGAGCCTGCTGAGGGCTTCAATCACCTTGTGGTGGATGAGAGGACAGGGCACATTTA
TTTGGGGGCTGTCAACAGAATCTACAAACTCTCTAGTGACCTCAAAGTCTTGGTGACTCATCAGACAGGG
CCAGATGAGGACAACCCCAAGTGTTACCCACCTCGGATTGTTCAGACCTGCAATGAGCCTCTGGCCAGCA
CCAATAACGTCAACAAGATGCTGCTTATAGACTACAAAGAAAACAGGCTGATCGCGTGTGGGAGCCTGTA
CCAGGGTATCTGCAAGCTCCTGAGGCTAGAGGACCTCTTCAAGTTGGGAGAGCCCTTTCACAAGAAGGAA
CATTATCTCTCGGGGGTTAACGAGAGTGGCTCAGTCTTTGGGGTGATTGTTTCCTACAGCAACTTTGATG
ATAAACTCTTTATTGCCACAGCAGTGGATGGCAAACCTGAATATTTTCCTACCATCTCCAGCAGGAAGCT
GACTAAGAACTCTGA
