>Addgene plasmid #71999 | Plxna4-AP-His | addgene partial sequence | sequence record 135617 | SV40pA-R 5'-GAAATTTGTGATGCTATTGC-3'
ATAAGATCTCTAGATTAATGGTGATGGTGATGATGACCCGGGTGCGCGGCGTCGGTGGTGCCGGCGGGGG
GCGCCAGGTCGCAGGCGGTGTAGGGCTCCAGGCAGGCGGCGAAGGCCATGACGTGCGCTATGAAGGTCTG
CTCCTGCACGCCGTGAACCAGGTGCGCCTGCGGGCCGCGCGCGAACACCGCCACGTCCTCGCCTGCGTGG
GTCTCTTCGTCCAGGGGCACTGCTGACTGCTGCCGATACTCGGGGCTCCCGCTCTCGCTCTCGGTAACAT
CCGGCCGGGCGCCGTCCTTGAGCACATAGCCTGGACCGTTTCCGTATAGGAGGACCGTGTAGGCCTTCCT
GTCCCGGGCCTTGCCAGGGGCCAGCCCGAAGATGGAGCTCCCTCGCAGGGGGTAGCCTCCGAAGGAGAAG
ACGTGGGAGTGGTCGGCAGTGACGAGGCTCAGCGTGTCCTCCTCGCTGGTGAGCTGGCCCGCCCTCTCAA
TGGCGTCGTCGAACATGATCGTCTCAGTCAGTGCCCGGTAAGCCCTGCTTTCATGATGACCATGGTCGAT
GCGACCACCCTCCACGAAGAGGAAGAAGCCGCGGGGGTTCCTGCTCAGCAGGCGCAGGGCAGCCTCTGTC
ATCTCCATCAGGGAGGGGTCCAGTGTGGAGTCTCGGTGGATCTCGTATTTCATGTCTCCAGGCTCAAAGA
GACCCATGAGATGGGTCACAGACGGGTCCAGGGAAGCCTGCATGAGCTCAGTGCGGTTCCACACATACCG
G
